>Addgene plasmid #226195 | pAAV Syn Barcode16 | addgene full sequence | sequence record 447891 | Addgene NGS Result
CTGCATTAATGAATCGGCCAACGCGCGGGGAGAGGCGGTTTGCGTATTGGGCGCTCTTCCGCTTCCTCGC
TCACTGACTCGCTGCGCTCGGTCGTTCGGCTGCGGCGAGCGGTATCAGCTCACTCAAAGGCGGTAATACG
GTTATCCACAGAATCAGGGGATAACGCAGGAAAGAACATGTGAGCAAAAGGCCAGCAAAAGGCCAGGAAC
CGTAAAAAGGCCGCGTTGCTGGCGTTTTTCCATAGGCTCCGCCCCCCTGACGAGCATCACAAAAATCGAC
GCTCAAGTCAGAGGTGGCGAAACCCGACAGGACTATAAAGATACCAGGCGTTTCCCCCTGGAAGCTCCCT
CGTGCGCTCTCCTGTTCCGACCCTGCCGCTTACCGGATACCTGTCCGCCTTTCTCCCTTCGGGAAGCGTG
GCGCTTTCTCATAGCTCACGCTGTAGGTATCTCAGTTCGGTGTAGGTCGTTCGCTCCAAGCTGGGCTGTG
TGCACGAACCCCCCGTTCAGCCCGACCGCTGCGCCTTATCCGGTAACTATCGTCTTGAGTCCAACCCGGT
AAGACACGACTTATCGCCACTGGCAGCAGCCACTGGTAACAGGATTAGCAGAGCGAGGTATGTAGGCGGT
GCTACAGAGTTCTTGAAGTGGTGGCCTAACTACGGCTACACTAGAAGAACAGTATTTGGTATCTGCGCTC
TGCTGAAGCCAGTTACCTTCGGAAAAAGAGTTGGTAGCTCTTGATCCGGCAAACAAACCACCGCTGGTAG
CGGTGGTTTTTTTGTTTGCAAGCAGCAGATTACGCGCAGAAAAAAAGGATCTCAAGAAGATCCTTTGATC
TTTTCTACGGGGTCTGACGCTCAGTGGAACGAAAACTCACGTTAAGGGATTTTGGTCATGAGATTATCAA
AAAGGATCTTCACCTAGATCCTTTTAAATTAAAAATGAAGTTTTAAATCAATCTAAAGTATATATGAGTA
AACTTGGTCTGACAGTTACCAATGCTTAATCAGTGAGGCACCTATCTCAGCGATCTGTCTATTTCGTTCA
TCCATAGTTGCCTGACTCCCCGTCGTGTAGATAACTACGATACGGGAGGGCTTACCATCTGGCCCCAGTG
CTGCAATGATACCGCGAGACCCACGCTCACCGGCTCCAGATTTATCAGCAATAAACCAGCCAGCCGGAAG
GGCCGAGCGCAGAAGTGGTCCTGCAACTTTATCCGCCTCCATCCAGTCTATTAATTGTTGCCGGGAAGCT
AGAGTAAGTAGTTCGCCAGTTAATAGTTTGCGCAACGTTGTTGCCATTGCTACAGGCATCGTGGTGTCAC
GCTCGTCGTTTGGTATGGCTTCATTCAGCTCCGGTTCCCAACGATCAAGGCGAGTTACATGATCCCCCAT
GTTGTGCAAAAAAGCGGTTAGCTCCTTCGGTCCTCCGATCGTTGTCAGAAGTAAGTTGGCCGCAGTGTTA
TCACTCATGGTTATGGCAGCACTGCATAATTCTCTTACTGTCATGCCATCCGTAAGATGCTTTTCTGTGA
CTGGTGAGTACTCAACCAAGTCATTCTGAGAATAGTGTATGCGGCGACCGAGTTGCTCTTGCCCGGCGTC
AATACGGGATAATACCGCGCCACATAGCAGAACTTTAAAAGTGCTCATCATTGGAAAACGTTCTTCGGGG
CGAAAACTCTCAAGGATCTTACCGCTGTTGAGATCCAGTTCGATGTAACCCACTCGTGCACCCAACTGAT
CTTCAGCATCTTTTACTTTCACCAGCGTTTCTGGGTGAGCAAAAACAGGAAGGCAAAATGCCGCAAAAAA
GGGAATAAGGGCGACACGGAAATGTTGAATACTCATACTCTTCCTTTTTCAATATTATTGAAGCATTTAT
CAGGGTTATTGTCTCATGAGCGGATACATATTTGAATGTATTTAGAAAAATAAACAAATAGGGGTTCCGC
GCACATTTCCCCGAAAAGTGCCACCTAAATTGTAAGCGTTAATATTTTGTTAAAATTCGCGTTAAATTTT
TGTTAAATCAGCTCATTTTTTAACCAATAGGCCGAAATCGGCAAAATCCCTTATAAATCAAAAGAATAGA
CCGAGATAGGGT
[37 nt withheld, positions 2113-2149]
AAAGAACGTGGACTCCAACGTCAAAGG
[49 nt withheld, positions 2177-2225]
T
[91 nt withheld, positions 2227-2317]
G
[124 nt withheld, positions 2319-2442]
CCCATTCGCCATTCAGGCTGCGCAACTGTTGGGAAGGGCGATCGGTGCGGGCCTCTTCGCTATTACGCCA
GCTGCGCGCTCGCTCGCTCACTGAGGCCGCCCGGGCAAAGCCCGGGCGTCGGGCGACCTTTGGTCGCCCG
GCCTCAGTGAGCGAGCGAGCGCGCAGAGAGGGAGTGGCCAACTCCATCACTAGGGGTTCCTTGTAGTTAA
TGATTAACCCGCCATGCTACTTATCTACGTAGCCATGCTCTAGGAAGATCCGAGCTCCAGTGTGCTGGAA
TTCGCCCTTTTCAGTATTTAAATTGACGACCGACCCCGACCCACTGGACAAGCACCCAACCCCCATTCCC
CAAATTGCGCATCCCCTATCAGAGAGGGGGAGGGGAAACAGGATGCGGCGAGGCGCGTGCGCACTGCCAG
CTTCAGCACCGCGGACAGTGCCTTCGCCCCCGCCTGGCGGCGCGCGCCACCGCCGCCTCAGCACTGAAGG
CGCGCTGACGTCACTCGCCGGTCCCCCGCAAACTCCCCTTCCCGGCCACCTTGGTCGCGTCCGCGCCGCC
GCCGGCCCAGCCGGACCGCACCACGCGAGGCGCGAGATAGGGGGGCACGGGCGCGACCATCTGCGCTGCG
GCGCCGGCGACTCAGCGCTGCCTCAGTCTGCGGTGGGCAGCGGAGGAGTCGTGTCGTGCCTGAGAGCGCA
GCTGTGCTCCTGGGCACCGCGCAGTCCGCCCCCGCGGCTCCTGGCCAGACCACCCCTAGGACCCCCTGCC
CCAAGTCGCAGCCGTTGGATCAGGTAAGTATCAAGGTTACAAGACAGGTTTAAGGAGACCAATAGAAACT
GGGCTTGTCGAGACAGAGAAGACTCTTGCGTTTCTGATAGGCACCTATTGGTCTTACTGACATCCACTTT
GCCTTTCTCTCCACAGGTGATGATATCACTAGTGCCACCATGGAGCCGTACCGTTGCCTGTTGGAGTGTG
ATGTAATCACATCTCACAAGCTAGTGAGCTACACGCTATACATGGCGTGTAGATCCTACAGGTATATTAA
TCCCCTGTGCACGACATCGCGCCGTCAAGACGCTTGGTTGCCCACCGTCATGTAATAATAAGCTAGCAAG
CTTAATCAACCTCTGGATTACAAAATTTGTGAAAGATTGACTGGTATTCTTAACTATGTTGCTCCTTTTA
CGCTATGTGGATACGCTGCTTTAATGCCTTTGTATCATGCTATTGCTTCCCGTATGGCTTTCATTTTCTC
CTCCTTGTATAAATCCTGGTTGCTGTCTCTTTATGAGGAGTTGTGGCCCGTTGTCAGGCAACGTGGCGTG
GTGTGCACTGTGTTTGCTGACGCAACCCCCACTGGTTGGGGCATTGCCACCACCTGTCAGCTCCTTTCCG
GGACTTTCGCTTTCCCCCTCCCTATTGCCACGGCGGAACTCATCGCCGCCTGCCTTGCCCGCTGCTGGAC
AGGGGCTCGGCTGTTGGGCACTGACAATTCCGTGGTGTTGTCGGGGAAATCATCGTCCTTTCCTTGGCTG
CTCGCCTGTGTTGCCACCTGGATTCTGCGCGGGACGTCCTTCTGCTACGTCCCTTCGGCCCTCAATCCAG
CGGACCTTCCTTCCCGCGGCCTGCTGCCGGCTCTGCGGCCTCTTCCGCGTCTTCGCCTTCGCCCTCAGAC
GAGTCGGATCTCCCTTTGGGCCGCCTCCCCGCGCGGCCGCTTCGAGCAGACATGATAAGATACATTGATG
AGTTTGGACAAACCACAACTAGAATGCAGTGAAAAAAATGCTTTATTTGTGAAATTTGTGATGCTATTGC
TTTATTTGTAACCATTATAAGCTGCAATAAACAAGTTAACAACAACAATTGCATTCATTTTATGTTTCAG
GTTCAGGGGGAGATGTGGGAGGTTTTTTAAAGCAAGTAAAACCTCTACAAATGTGGTAAAATCGATAAGG
ATCTTCCTAGAGCATGGCTACGTAGATAAGTAGCATGGCGGGTTAATCATTAACTACAAGGAACCCCTAG
TGATGGAGTTGGCCACTCCCTCTCTGCGCGCTCGCTCGCTCACTGAGGCCGGGCGACCAAAGGTCGCCCG
ACGCCCGGGCTTTGCCCGGGCGGCCTCAGTGAGCGAGCGAGCGCGCAG
Features (pLannotate 1.2.2; 13 found; start..end, strand, type, name):
    237..825     -  rep_origin     ori: high-copy-number ColE1/pMB1/pBR322/pUC origin of replication
    996..1856    -  CDS            AmpR: β-lactamase; bla; confers resistance to ampicillin, carbenicillin, and related antibiotics
   1857..1961    -  promoter       AmpR promoter: bla
   2014..2442    -  rep_origin     f1 ori (sequence partly withheld): f1 bacteriophage origin of replication; arrow indicates direction of (+) strand synthesis
   2447..2516    -  CDS            lacZα (fragment): LacZα fragment of β-galactosidase; lacZ fragment
   2511..2643    -  repeat_region  AAV2 ITR (fragment): inverted terminal repeat of adeno-associated virus serotype 2 inverted
   2746..3143    +  promoter       hSyn promoter (fragment): human synapsin I promoter; confers neuron-specific expression (Kügler et al., 2003)
   3236..3368    +  intron         chimeric intron: chimera between introns from human β-globin and immunoglobulin heavy chain genes
   3566..4154    +  misc_feature   WPRE: woodchuck hepatitis virus posttranscriptional regulatory element
   4178..4299    -  polyA_signal   SV40 poly(A) signal: SV40 polyadenylation signal
   4322..4390    -  CDS            large T antigen (fragment): large T antigen from SV40 (simian virus 40)
   4461..4       +  repeat_region  AAV2 ITR (across the origin): inverted terminal repeat of adeno-associated virus serotype 2 inverted
   4588..54      -  CDS            lacI (fragment) (across the origin): lac repressor; lacI; The lac repressor binds to the lac operator to inhibit transcription in E. coli. This inhibition can be relieved by adding lactose or isopropyl-β-D-thiogalactopyranoside (IPTG).
