[The description below was written by a language model from this plasmid's Addgene catalogue record and pLannotate feature annotations shown in this document.]
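Description:
pAAV Syn Barcode16 is an adeno-associated virus transfer plasmid built on a pAAV backbone and intended for packaging a neuron-expressed synthetic RNA barcode into recombinant AAV. It is maintained in E. coli through a high-copy ColE1/pUC-type origin and selected with ampicillin via the β-lactamase gene and its native promoter. An f1 phage origin is also present. The short lacZα, lacI and SV40 large T antigen matches in the annotation are backbone remnants rather than functional genes. Propagation in a recombination-deficient strain is recorded, which is consistent with the need to keep the repeat-rich ITRs intact.

The payload lies between two AAV2 inverted terminal repeats, which provide the cis signals for replication and encapsidation of the vector genome. Within them, a human synapsin I promoter (annotated as a fragment) drives neuron-restricted transcription, followed by a chimeric β-globin/immunoglobulin intron that promotes splicing and transcript accumulation. The synthetic insert, Syn Barcode16, is not annotated as a feature. It presumably occupies the unannotated gap between the intron and the WPRE, although the record does not give the cloning sites. The depositor notes that the barcode sequence was entered in the gRNA/shRNA field for convenience, so it should not be read as a guide RNA or hairpin. A WPRE element enhances transcript stability and export. An SV40 polyadenylation signal is annotated downstream, listed on the reverse strand.

The stated purpose is expression mapping. No fluorescent reporter or tag is annotated, so the barcode transcript appears to be the readout, marking transduced neurons for sequence-based detection. The name suggests it is one of a numbered barcode series, but the record does not describe the detection method.
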