Addgene plasmid #226195: pAAV Syn Barcode16
Purpose: Expression mapping
Depositing lab: Scott Sternson. Depositing organization: University of California, San Diego (UCSD).
Backbone
  Vector backbone: pAAV
  Vector type: AAV
Growth in bacteria
  Bacterial resistance: Ampicillin, 100 μg/mL
  Growth temperature: 37°C
  Growth strain: NEB Stable
  Copy number: High Copy
Gene/Insert
  Gene/Insert name: Syn Barcode16
  gRNA/shRNA sequence: ATGGAGCCGTACCGTTGCCTGTTGGAGTGTGATGTAATCACATCTCACAAGCTAGTGAGCTACACGCTATACATGGCGTGTAGATCCTACAGGTATATTAATCCCCTGTGCACGACATCGCGCCGTCAAGACGCTTGGTTGCCCACCGTCATGTAATAATAA
  Species: Synthetic
  Cloning method: Restriction Enzyme; 5′ cloning site Unknown (unknown if destroyed)
Terms and licenses: Academic/Nonprofit Terms; Industry Terms: Not Available to Industry
Depositor comments: Barcode sequence listed in "gRNA sequence" field.
How to cite: pAAV Syn Barcode16 was a gift from Scott Sternson (Addgene plasmid # 226195 ; http://n2t.net/addgene:226195 ; RRID:Addgene_226195)
